>Addgene plasmid #191947 | pCI-HA-Fis1 | addgene full sequence | sequence record 379576 | Addgene NGS Result
GAGACGAAAGGGCCTCGTGATACGCCTATTTTTATAGGTTAATGTCATGATAATAATGGTTTCTTAGACG
TCAGGTGGCACTTTTCGGGGAAATGTGCGCGGAACCCCTATTTGTTTATTTTTCTAAATACATTCAAATA
TGTATCCGCTCATGAGACAATAACCCTGATAAATGCTTCAATAATATTGAAAAAGGAAGAGTATGAGTAT
TCAACATTTCCGTGTCGCCCTTATTCCCTTTTTTGCGGCATTTTGCCTTCCTGTTTTTGCTCACCCAGAA
ACGCTGGTGAAAGTAAAAGATGCTGAAGATCAGTTGGGTGCACGAGTGGGTTACATCGAACTGGATCTCA
ACAGCGGTAAGATCCTTGAGAGTTTTCGCCCCGAAGAACGTTTTCCAATGATGAGCACTTTTAAAGTTCT
GCTATGTGGCGCGGTATTATCCCGTATTGACGCCGGGCAAGAGCAACTCGGTCGCCGCATACACTATTCT
CAGAATGACTTGGTTGAGTACTCACCAGTCACAGAAAAGCATCTTACGGATGGCATGACAGTAAGAGAAT
TATGCAGTGCTGCCATAACCATGAGTGATAACACTGCGGCCAACTTACTTCTGACAACGATCGGAGGACC
GAAGGAGCTAACCGCTTTTTTGCACAACATGGGGGATCATGTAACTCGCCTTGATCGTTGGGAACCGGAG
CTGAATGAAGCCATACCAAACGACGAGCGTGACACCACGATGCCTGTAGCAATGGCAACAACGTTGCGCA
AACTATTAACTGGCGAACTACTTACTCTAGCTTCCCGGCAACAATTAATAGACTGGATGGAGGCGGATAA
AGTTGCAGGACCACTTCTGCGCTCGGCCCTTCCGGCTGGCTGGTTTATTGCTGATAAATCTGGAGCCGGT
GAGCGTGGGTCTCGCGGTATCATTGCAGCACTGGGGCCAGATGGTAAGCCCTCCCGTATCGTAGTTATCT
ACACGACGGGGAGTCAGGCAACTATGGATGAACGAAATAGACAGATCGCTGAGATAGGTGCCTCACTGAT
TAAGCATTGGTAACTGTCAGACCAAGTTTACTCATATATACTTTAGATTGATTTAAAACTTCATTTTTAA
TTTAAAAGGATCTAGGTGAAGATCCTTTTTGATAATCTCATGACCAAAATCCCTTAACGTGAGTTTTCGT
TCCACTGAGCGTCAGACCCCGTAGAAAAGATCAAAGGATCTTCTTGAGATCCTTTTTTTCTGCGCGTAAT
CTGCTGCTTGCAAACAAAAAAACCACCGCTACCAGCGGTGGTTTGTTTGCCGGATCAAGAGCTACCAACT
CTTTTTCCGAAGGTAACTGGCTTCAGCAGAGCGCAGATACCAAATACTGTTCTTCTAGTGTAGCCGTAGT
TAGGCCACCACTTCAAGAACTCTGTAGCACCGCCTACATACCTCGCTCTGCTAATCCTGTTACCAGTGGC
TGCTGCCAGTGGCGATAAGTCGTGTCTTACCGGGTTGGACTCAAGACGATAGTTACCGGATAAGGCGCAG
CGGTCGGGCTGAACGGGGGGTTCGTGCACACAGCCCAGCTTGGAGCGAACGACCTACACCGAACTGAGAT
ACCTACAGCGTGAGCTATGAGAAAGCGCCACGCTTCCCGAAGGGAGAAAGGCGGACAGGTATCCGGTAAG
CGGCAGGGTCGGAACAGGAGAGCGCACGAGGGAGCTTCCAGGGGGAAACGCCTGGTATCTTTATAGTCCT
GTCGGGTTTCGCCACCTCTGACTTGAGCGTCGATTTTTGTGATGCTCGTCAGGGGGGCGGAGCCTATGGA
AAAACGCCAGCAACGCGGCCTTTTTACGGTTCCTGGCCTTTTGCTGGCCTTTTGCTCACATGGCTCGACA
GATCTTCAATATTGGCCATTAGCCATATTATTCATTGGTTATATAGCATAAATCAATATTGGCTATTGGC
CATTGCATACGTTGTATCTATATCATAATATGTACATTTATATTGGCTCATGTCCAATATGACCGCCATG
TTGGCATTGATTATTGACTAGTTATTAATAGTAATCAATTACGGGGTCATTAGTTCATAGCCCATATATG
GAGTTCCGCGTTACATAACTTACGGTAAATGGCCCGCCTGGCTGACCGCCCAACGACCCCCGCCCATTGA
CGTCAATAATGACGTATGTTCCCATAGTAACGCCAATAGGGACTTTCCATTGACGTCAATGGGTGGAGTA
TTTACGGTAAACTGCCCACTTGGCAGTACATCAAGTGTATCATATGCCAAGTCCGCCCCCTATTGACGTC
AATGACGGTAAATGGCCCGCCTGGCATTATGCCCAGTACATGACCTTACGGGACTTTCCTACTTGGCAGT
ACATCTACGTATTAGTCATCGCTATTACCATGGTGATGCGGTTTTGGCAGTACACCAATGGGCGTGGATA
GCGGTTTGACTCACGGGGATTTCCAAGTCTCCACCCCATTGACGTCAATGGGAGTTTGTTTTGGCACCAA
AATCAACGGGACTTTCCAAAATGTCGTAATAACCCCGCCCCGTTGACGCAAATGGGCGGTAGGCGTGTAC
GGTGGGAGGTCTATATAAGCAGAGCTCGTTTAGTGAACCGTCAGATCACTAGAAGCTTTATTGCGGTAGT
TTATCACAGTTAAATTGCTAACGCAGTCAGTGCTTCTGACACAACAGTCTCGAACTTAAGCTGCAGAAGT
TGGTCGTGAGGCACTGGGCAGGTAAGTATCAAGGTTACAAGACAGGTTTAAGGAGACCAATAGAAACTGG
GCTTGTCGAGACAGAGAAGACTCTTGCGTTTCTGATAGGCACCTATTGGTCTTACTGACATCCACTTTGC
CTTTCTCTCCACAGGTGTCCACTCCCAGTTCAATTACAGCTCTTAAGGCTAGAGTACTTAATACGACTCA
CTATAGGCTAGCCTCGAGAATTCCATGCAGGACCTGCCAGGCAACGACAACAGCACCGCCGGCCTTATGG
AGGCCGTGCTGAACGAGCTGGTGTCTGTGGAGGACCTGCTGAAGTTTGAAAAGAAATTTCAGTCTGAGAA
GGCAGCAGGCTCGGTGTCCAAGAGCACGCAGTTTGAGTACGCCTGGTGCCTGGTGCGGAGCAAGTACAAT
GATGACATCCGTAAAGGCATCGTGCTGCTCGAGGAGCTGCTGCCCAAAGGGAGCAAGGAGGAACAGCGGG
ATTACGTCTTCTACCTGGCCGTGGGGAACTACCGGCTCAAGGAATACGAGAAGGCCTTAAAGTACGTCCG
CGGGTTGCTGCAGACAGAGCCCCAGAACAACCAGGCCAAGGAACTGGAGCGGCTCATTGACAAGGCCATG
AAGAAAGATGGACTCGTGGGCATGGCCATCGTGGGAGGCATGGCCCTGGGTGTGGCGGGACTGGCCGGAC
TCATCGGACTTGCTGTGTCCAAGTCCAAATCCTGATCTAGAGTCGACCCGGGCGGCCGCTTCGAGCAGAC
ATGATAAGATACATTGATGAGTTTGGACAAACCACAACTAGAATGCAGTGAAAAAAATGCTTTATTTGTG
AAATTTGTGATGCTATTGCTTTATTTGTAACCATTATAAGCTGCAATAAACAAGTTAACAACAACAATTG
CATTCATTTTATGTTTCAGGTTCAGGGGGAGATGTGGGAGGTTTTTTAAAGCAAGTAAAACCTCTACAAA
TGTGGTAAAATCGATAAGGATCCGGGCTGGCGTAATAGCGAAGAGGCCCGCACCGATCGCCCTTCCCAAC
AGTTGCGCAGCCTGAATGGCGAATGG
[124 nt withheld, positions 3807-3930]
C
[91 nt withheld, positions 3932-4022]
A
[49 nt withheld, positions 4024-4072]
CCTTTGACGTTGGAGTCCACGTTCTTT
[37 nt withheld, positions 4100-4136]
ACCCTATCTCGGTCTATTCTTTTGATTTATAAGGGATTTTGCCGATTTCGGCCTATTGGTTAAAAAATGA
GCTGATTTAACAAAAATTTAACGCGAATTTTAACAAAATATTAACGCTTACAATTTCCTGATGCGGTATT
TTCTCCTTACGCATCTGTGCGGTATTTCACACCGCATATGGTGCACTCTCAGTACAATCTGCTCTGATGC
CGCATAGTTAAGCCAGCCCCGACACCCGCCAACACCCGCTGACGCGCCCTGACGGGCTTGTCTGCTCCCG
GCATCCGCTTACAGACAAGCTGTGACCGTCTCCGGGAGCTGCATGTGTCAGAGGTTTTCACCGTCATCAC
CGAAACGCGC
Features (pLannotate 1.2.2; 14 found; start..end, strand, type, name):
     98..202     +  promoter       AmpR promoter: bla
    203..1063    +  CDS            AmpR: β-lactamase; bla; confers resistance to ampicillin, carbenicillin, and related antibiotics
   1234..1822    +  rep_origin     ori: high-copy-number ColE1/pMB1/pBR322/pUC origin of replication
   2035..2412    +  enhancer       CMV enhancer: human cytomegalovirus immediate early enhancer
   2414..2613    +  promoter       CMV promoter: human cytomegalovirus (CMV) immediate early promoter
   2752..2884    +  intron         chimeric intron: chimera between introns from human β-globin and immunoglobulin heavy chain genes
   2929..2947    +  promoter       T7 promoter: promoter for bacteriophage T7 RNA polymerase
   3007..3462    +  CDS            FIS1: FIS1_HUMAN - Also known as TTC11. Experimental evidence at protein level: Swiss-Prot protein existence level 1. Involved in the fragmentation of the mitochondrial network and its perinuclear clustering. Plays a minor role in the recruitment and association of the fission mediator dynamin-related protein 1 (DNM1L) to the mitochondrial surface and mitochondrial fission. Can induce cytochrome c release from the mitochondrion to the cytosol, ultimately leading to apoptosis. Also mediates peroxisomal fission. From Homo sapiens (Human).
   3505..3626    -  polyA_signal   SV40 poly(A) signal: SV40 polyadenylation signal
   3649..3717    -  CDS            large T antigen (fragment): large T antigen from SV40 (simian virus 40)
   3736..3803    +  CDS            lacZα (fragment): LacZα fragment of β-galactosidase; lacZ fragment
   3807..4235    +  rep_origin     f1 ori (sequence partly withheld): f1 bacteriophage origin of replication; arrow indicates direction of (+) strand synthesis
   4263..4362    -  misc_feature   bom (fragment): basis of mobility region from pBR322
   4464..3       -  CDS            rop (fragment) (across the origin): Rop protein, which maintains plasmids at low copy number; rop
