[The description below was written by a language model from this plasmid's Addgene catalogue record and pLannotate feature annotations shown in this document.]
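Description:
pCI-HA-Fis1 is a mammalian expression plasmid of about 4.5 kb, built on the pCI backbone and intended for expressing the mitochondrial fission protein Fis1 in transfected cells. It is propagated in E. coli as a high-copy plasmid through a ColE1/pUC-type origin and selected with ampicillin via the β-lactamase gene and its native promoter. An f1 phage origin is also present, which in principle allows production of single-stranded DNA. Short annotated fragments of lacZα, bom, rop and SV40 large T antigen appear to be backbone remnants rather than functional units.

The expression cassette uses the human cytomegalovirus immediate-early enhancer and promoter, followed by a chimeric β-globin/immunoglobulin heavy chain intron; splicing of this intron generally improves mRNA processing and expression levels. A T7 promoter sits just upstream of the insert and can be used for in vitro transcription or as a sequencing primer site. The open reading frame is annotated by similarity to human FIS1 (also known as TTC11), although the catalogue lists the species only as "Other", so the exact origin of the cDNA is not firmly stated. An SV40 polyadenylation signal lies downstream of the coding sequence. The plasmid name indicates an HA epitope tag, but the feature table does not annotate one, so its position relative to Fis1 cannot be confirmed from the record.

The stated purpose is simply expression of Fis1. Given the annotated roles of this protein, the construct suits overexpression studies of mitochondrial and peroxisomal fission, mitochondrial network fragmentation, and cytochrome c release linked to apoptosis. If the HA tag is present as named, it would allow detection of the protein by immunoblotting or immunofluorescence.
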