Addgene plasmid #191947: pCI-HA-Fis1
Purpose: Expression of Fis1
Depositing lab: Luca Scorrano.
Backbone
  Vector backbone: pCI
  Vector type: Mammalian Expression
Growth in bacteria
  Bacterial resistance: Ampicillin, 100 μg/mL
  Growth temperature: 37°C
  Growth strain: DH5alpha
  Copy number: High Copy
Gene/Insert
  Gene/Insert name: Fis1
  Species: Other
  Cloning method: Unknown
Terms and licenses: Academic/Nonprofit Terms; Industry Terms: Not Available to Industry
How to cite: pCI-HA-Fis1 was a gift from Luca Scorrano (Addgene plasmid # 191947 ; http://n2t.net/addgene:191947 ; RRID:Addgene_191947)
